Addgene plasmid #76855: ITPKA gRNA (BRDN0001147920)
Purpose: 3rd generation lentiviral gRNA plasmid targeting human ITPKA
Depositing lab: John Doench & David Root. Depositing organization: Broad Institute. Publication: Optimized sgRNA design to maximize activity and minimize off-target effects of CRISPR-Cas9. Doench JG, Fusi N, Sullender M, Hegde M, Vaimberg EW, Donovan KF, Smith I, Tothova Z, Wilen C, Orchard R, Virgin HW, Listgarten J, Root DE. Nat Biotechnol. 2016 Jan 18. doi: 10.1038/nbt.3437. PubMed 26780180.
Backbone
  Vector backbone: lentiGuide-Puro
  Backbone manufacturer: Zhang Lab (Addgene plasmid # 52963)
  Vector type: Mammalian Expression, Lentiviral, CRISPR
  Selectable markers: Puromycin
Growth in bacteria
  Bacterial resistance: Ampicillin, 100 μg/mL
  Growth temperature: 37°C
  Growth strain: DH5alpha
  Copy number: High Copy
Gene/Insert
  Gene/Insert name: ITPKA (alt names: ITPKA; NM_002220.2)
  gRNA/shRNA sequence: CGCCGCCTTAAAACTCCCTG
  Species: H. sapiens (human)
  Entrez Gene: ITPKA (a.k.a. IP3-3KA, IP3KA)
  Promoter: hU6
  Cloning method: Unknown
  Sequencing primers: 5′ U6-F; 3′ pS2-R
Terms and licenses: Academic/Nonprofit Terms; Industry Terms: Not Available to Industry
Depositor comments: The gRNA was designed to target the following Genbank reference sequence(s): NM_002220.2. Note that this plasmid does NOT contain Cas9. It should be used in conjunction with lentiCas9-Blast (Addgene #52962) or otherwise with cell lines already expressing Cas9. Browse the full kinome gRNA library at http://www.addgene.org/pooled-library/broadgpp-human-kinome/ or visit http://www.broadinstitute.org/rnai/public/ for detailed protocols and information.
How to cite: ITPKA gRNA (BRDN0001147920) was a gift from John Doench & David Root (Addgene plasmid # 76855 ; http://n2t.net/addgene:76855 ; RRID:Addgene_76855)
