[The description below was written by a language model from this plasmid's Addgene catalogue record and pLannotate feature annotations shown in this document.]
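Description:
ITPKA gRNA (BRDN0001147920) is a third-generation lentiviral single-guide RNA plasmid built on the lentiGuide-Puro backbone and designed to target human ITPKA (inositol-trisphosphate 3-kinase A; reference transcript NM_002220.2). It is propagated in E. coli as a high-copy plasmid through a ColE1/pUC-type origin with ampicillin selection (β-lactamase). The backbone also carries an f1 origin, an SV40 origin and poly(A) signal, and leftover lac, T7 and T3 cloning-vector elements.

The viral cassette is framed by an RSV promoter-driven truncated HIV-1 5' LTR and a self-inactivating ΔU3 3' LTR. The hybrid 5' LTR makes genomic RNA production Tat-independent, and the ΔU3 deletion silences LTR promoter activity after integration. Between the LTRs sit the Ψ packaging signal with a partial gag sequence, the Rev response element for nuclear export of the full-length transcript, and a cPPT/CTS that aids nuclear import of the reverse-transcribed genome. The payload has two expression units. A human U6 RNA polymerase III promoter drives the ITPKA-specific spacer fused to the Streptococcus pyogenes Cas9 gRNA scaffold. An EF-1α promoter, annotated as the core promoter plus intron A, drives puromycin N-acetyltransferase for selection of transduced mammalian cells, followed by a WPRE to boost transcript expression.

The plasmid does not encode Cas9, so it must be paired with a separate Cas9 vector such as lentiCas9-Blast or used in cells that already express Cas9. It is an individual clone associated with a human kinome gRNA library whose guides were chosen with optimized rules for on-target activity and reduced off-target effects. Its use is to knock out ITPKA in human cells after lentiviral delivery.
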