Features (pLannotate 1.2.2; 29 found; start..end, strand, type, name):
     14..80      +  CDS            small t antigen (fragment): SV40 (simian virus 40) small t antigen
    106..317     +  promoter       EF-1α core promoter: core promoter for human elongation factor EF-1α
    318..1256    +  intron         EF-1α intron A: intron upstream of the start codon of human EF-1α
   1278..1877    +  CDS            PuroR (fragment): puromycin N-acetyltransferase; pac from Streptomyces; confers resistance to puromycin
   1893..2481    +  misc_feature   WPRE: woodchuck hepatitis virus posttranscriptional regulatory element
   2532..2551    +  misc_feature   cPPT/CTS (fragment): central polypurine tract and central termination sequence of HIV-1
   2553..2786    +  LTR            3' LTR (ΔU3): self-inactivating 3' long terminal repeat (LTR) from HIV-1
   2864..2985    +  polyA_signal   SV40 poly(A) signal: SV40 polyadenylation signal
   3025..3160    +  rep_origin     SV40 ori: SV40 origin of replication
   3181..3199    -  promoter       T7 promoter: promoter for bacteriophage T7 RNA polymerase
   3207..3362    +  CDS            lacZα (fragment): LacZα fragment of β-galactosidase; lacZ fragment
   3367..3795    +  rep_origin     f1 ori (sequence partly withheld): f1 bacteriophage origin of replication; arrow indicates direction of (+) strand synthesis
   3848..3952    +  promoter       AmpR promoter: bla
   3953..4813    +  CDS            AmpR: β-lactamase; bla; confers resistance to ampicillin, carbenicillin, and related antibiotics
   4984..5572    +  rep_origin     ori: high-copy-number ColE1/pMB1/pBR322/pUC origin of replication
   5755..5847    +  CDS            lacI (fragment): lac repressor; lacI; The lac repressor binds to the lac operator to inhibit transcription in E. coli. This inhibition can be relieved by adding lactose or isopropyl-β-D-thiogalactopyranoside (IPTG).
   5860..5881    +  protein_bind   CAP binding site: CAP binding activates transcription in the presence of cAMP. E. coli catabolite activator protein
   5896..5926    +  promoter       lac promoter: promoter for the E. coli lac operon
   5934..5950    +  protein_bind   lac operator: The lac repressor binds to the lac operator to inhibit transcription in E. coli. This inhibition can be relieved by adding lactose or isopropyl-β-D-thiogalactopyranoside (IPTG). lac repressor encoded by lacI
   5995..6013    +  promoter       T3 promoter: promoter for bacteriophage T3 RNA polymerase
   6041..6267    +  promoter       RSV promoter: Rous sarcoma virus enhancer/promoter
   6268..6448    +  LTR            5' LTR (truncated): truncated 5' long terminal repeat (LTR) from HIV-1
   6495..6620    +  misc_feature   HIV-1 Ψ: packaging signal of human immunodeficiency virus type 1
   6604..6967    +  CDS            HIV-1 gag (fragment): gag protein from human immunodeficiency virus 1; gag
   7113..7346    +  misc_feature   RRE: The Rev response element (RRE) of HIV-1 allows for Rev-dependent mRNA export from the nucleus to the cytoplasm.
   7723..7749    +  CDS            Rev (fragment): human immunodeficiency virus 1 (HIV-1) Rev protein; rev; enhances nuclear export of unspliced and incompletely spliced viral mRNAs
   7753..7993    +  promoter       U6 promoter: RNA polymerase III promoter for human U6 snRNA
   8023..8098    +  misc_RNA       gRNA scaffold: guide RNA scaffold for the Streptococcus pyogenes CRISPR/Cas9 system
   8154..8271    +  misc_feature   cPPT/CTS: central polypurine tract and central termination sequence of HIV-1
>Addgene plasmid #76855 | ITPKA gRNA (BRDN0001147920) | addgene full sequence | sequence record 186638 | Addgene Assembled Sequence
CCCGGGTGCAAAGATGGATAAAGTTTTAAACAGAGAGGAATCTTTGCAGCTAATGGACCTTCTAGGTCTT
GAAAGGAGTGGGAATTGGCTCCGGTGCCCGTCAGTGGGCAGAGCGCACATCGCCCACAGTCCCCGAGAAG
TTGGGGGGAGGGGTCGGCAATTGATCCGGTGCCTAGAGAAGGTGGCGCGGGGTAAACTGGGAAAGTGATG
TCGTGTACTGGCTCCGCCTTTTTCCCGAGGGTGGGGGAGAACCGTATATAAGTGCAGTAGTCGCCGTGAA
CGTTCTTTTTCGCAACGGGTTTGCCGCCAGAACACAGGTAAGTGCCGTGTGTGGTTCCCGCGGGCCTGGC
CTCTTTACGGGTTATGGCCCTTGCGTGCCTTGAATTACTTCCACCTGGCTGCAGTACGTGATTCTTGATC
CCGAGCTTCGGGTTGGAAGTGGGTGGGAGAGTTCGAGGCCTTGCGCTTAAGGAGCCCCTTCGCCTCGTGC
TTGAGTTGAGGCCTGGCCTGGGCGCTGGGGCCGCCGCGTGCGAATCTGGTGGCACCTTCGCGCCTGTCTC
GCTGCTTTCGATAAGTCTCTAGCCATTTAAAATTTTTGATGACCTGCTGCGACGCTTTTTTTCTGGCAAG
ATAGTCTTGTAAATGCGGGCCAAGATCTGCACACTGGTATTTCGGTTTTTGGGGCCGCGGGCGGCGACGG
GGCCCGTGCGTCCCAGCGCACATGTTCGGCGAGGCGGGGCCTGCGAGCGCGGCCACCGAGAATCGGACGG
GGGTAGTCTCAAGCTGGCCGGCCTGCTCTGGTGCCTGGCCTCGCGCCGCCGTGTATCGCCCCGCCCTGGG
CGGCAAGGCTGGCCCGGTCGGCACCAGTTGCGTGAGCGGAAAGATGGCCGCTTCCCGGCCCTGCTGCAGG
GAGCTCAAAATGGAGGACGCGGCGCTCGGGAGAGCGGGCGGGTGAGTCACCCACACAAAGGAAAAGGGCC
TTTCCGTCCTCAGCCGTCGCTTCATGTGACTCCACGGAGTACCGGGCGCCGTCCAGGCACCTCGATTAGT
TCTCGAGCTTTTGGAGTACGTCGTCTTTAGGTTGGGGGGAGGGGTTTTATGCGATGGAGTTTCCCCACAC
TGAGTGGGTGGAGACTGAAGTTAGGCCAGCTTGGCACTTGATGTAATTCTCCTTGGAATTTGCCCTTTTT
GAGTTTGGATCTTGGTTCATTCTCAAGCCTCAGACAGTGGTTCAAAGTTTTTTTCTTCCATTTCAGGTGT
CGTGACGTACGGCCACCATGACCGAGTACAAGCCCACGGTGCGCCTCGCCACCCGCGACGACGTCCCCAG
GGCCGTACGCACCCTCGCCGCCGCGTTCGCCGACTACCCCGCCACGCGCCACACCGTCGATCCGGACCGC
CACATCGAGCGGGTCACCGAGCTGCAAGAACTCTTCCTCACGCGCGTCGGGCTCGACATCGGCAAGGTGT
GGGTCGCGGACGACGGCGCCGCCGTGGCGGTCTGGACCACGCCGGAGAGCGTCGAAGCGGGGGCGGTGTT
CGCCGAGATCGGCCCGCGCATGGCCGAGTTGAGCGGTTCCCGGCTGGCCGCGCAGCAACAGATGGAAGGC
CTCCTGGCGCCGCACCGGCCCAAGGAGCCCGCGTGGTTCCTGGCCACCGTCGGAGTCTCGCCCGACCACC
AGGGCAAGGGTCTGGGCAGCGCCGTCGTGCTCCCCGGAGTGGAGGCGGCCGAGCGCGCCGGGGTGCCCGC
CTTCCTGGAGACCTCCGCGCCCCGCAACCTCCCCTTCTACGAGCGGCTCGGCTTCACCGTCACCGCCGAC
GTCGAGGTGCCCGAAGGACCGCGCACCTGGTGCATGACCCGCAAGCCCGGTGCCTGAACGCGTTAAGTCG
ACAATCAACCTCTGGATTACAAAATTTGTGAAAGATTGACTGGTATTCTTAACTATGTTGCTCCTTTTAC
GCTATGTGGATACGCTGCTTTAATGCCTTTGTATCATGCTATTGCTTCCCGTATGGCTTTCATTTTCTCC
TCCTTGTATAAATCCTGGTTGCTGTCTCTTTATGAGGAGTTGTGGCCCGTTGTCAGGCAACGTGGCGTGG
TGTGCACTGTGTTTGCTGACGCAACCCCCACTGGTTGGGGCATTGCCACCACCTGTCAGCTCCTTTCCGG
GACTTTCGCTTTCCCCCTCCCTATTGCCACGGCGGAACTCATCGCCGCCTGCCTTGCCCGCTGCTGGACA
GGGGCTCGGCTGTTGGGCACTGACAATTCCGTGGTGTTGTCGGGGAAATCATCGTCCTTTCCTTGGCTGC
TCGCCTGTGTTGCCACCTGGATTCTGCGCGGGACGTCCTTCTGCTACGTCCCTTCGGCCCTCAATCCAGC
GGACCTTCCTTCCCGCGGCCTGCTGCCGGCTCTGCGGCCTCTTCCGCGTCTTCGCCTTCGCCCTCAGACG
AGTCGGATCTCCCTTTGGGCCGCCTCCCCGCGTCGACTTTAAGACCAATGACTTACAAGGCAGCTGTAGA
TCTTAGCCACTTTTTAAAAGAAAAGGGGGGACTGGAAGGGCTAATTCACTCCCAACGAAGACAAGATCTG
CTTTTTGCTTGTACTGGGTCTCTCTGGTTAGACCAGATCTGAGCCTGGGAGCTCTCTGGCTAACTAGGGA
ACCCACTGCTTAAGCCTCAATAAAGCTTGCCTTGAGTGCTTCAAGTAGTGTGTGCCCGTCTGTTGTGTGA
CTCTGGTAACTAGAGATCCCTCAGACCCTTTTAGTCAGTGTGGAAAATCTCTAGCAGTACGTATAGTAGT
TCATGTCATCTTATTATTCAGTATTTATAACTTGCAAAGAAATGAATATCAGAGAGTGAGAGGAACTTGT
TTATTGCAGCTTATAATGGTTACAAATAAAGCAATAGCATCACAAATTTCACAAATAAAGCATTTTTTTC
ACTGCATTCTAGTTGTGGTTTGTCCAAACTCATCAATGTATCTTATCATGTCTGGCTCTAGCTATCCCGC
CCCTAACTCCGCCCATCCCGCCCCTAACTCCGCCCAGTTCCGCCCATTCTCCGCCCCATGGCTGACTAAT
TTTTTTTATTTATGCAGAGGCCGAGGCCGCCTCGGCCTCTGAGCTATTCCAGAAGTAGTGAGGAGGCTTT
TTTGGAGGCCTAGGGACGTACCCAATTCGCCCTATAGTGAGTCGTATTACGCGCGCTCACTGGCCGTCGT
TTTACAACGTCGTGACTGGGAAAACCCTGGCGTTACCCAACTTAATCGCCTTGCAGCACATCCCCCTTTC
GCCAGCTGGCGTAATAGCGAAGAGGCCCGCACCGATCGCCCTTCCCAACAGTTGCGCAGCCTGAATGGCG
AATGGG
[124 nt withheld, positions 3367-3490]
C
[91 nt withheld, positions 3492-3582]
A
[49 nt withheld, positions 3584-3632]
CCTTTGACGTTGGAGTCCACGTTCTTT
[37 nt withheld, positions 3660-3696]
ACCCTATCTCGGTCTATTCTTTTGATTTATAAGGGATTTTGCCGATTTCGGCCTATTGGTTAAAAAATGA
GCTGATTTAACAAAAATTTAACGCGAATTTTAACAAAATATTAACGCTTACAATTTAGGTGGCACTTTTC
GGGGAAATGTGCGCGGAACCCCTATTTGTTTATTTTTCTAAATACATTCAAATATGTATCCGCTCATGAG
ACAATAACCCTGATAAATGCTTCAATAATATTGAAAAAGGAAGAGTATGAGTATTCAACATTTCCGTGTC
GCCCTTATTCCCTTTTTTGCGGCATTTTGCCTTCCTGTTTTTGCTCACCCAGAAACGCTGGTGAAAGTAA
AAGATGCTGAAGATCAGTTGGGTGCACGAGTGGGTTACATCGAACTGGATCTCAACAGCGGTAAGATCCT
TGAGAGTTTTCGCCCCGAAGAACGTTTTCCAATGATGAGCACTTTTAAAGTTCTGCTATGTGGCGCGGTA
TTATCCCGTATTGACGCCGGGCAAGAGCAACTCGGTCGCCGCATACACTATTCTCAGAATGACTTGGTTG
AGTACTCACCAGTCACAGAAAAGCATCTTACGGATGGCATGACAGTAAGAGAATTATGCAGTGCTGCCAT
AACCATGAGTGATAACACTGCGGCCAACTTACTTCTGACAACGATCGGAGGACCGAAGGAGCTAACCGCT
TTTTTGCACAACATGGGGGATCATGTAACTCGCCTTGATCGTTGGGAACCGGAGCTGAATGAAGCCATAC
CAAACGACGAGCGTGACACCACGATGCCTGTAGCAATGGCAACAACGTTGCGCAAACTATTAACTGGCGA
ACTACTTACTCTAGCTTCCCGGCAACAATTAATAGACTGGATGGAGGCGGATAAAGTTGCAGGACCACTT
CTGCGCTCGGCCCTTCCGGCTGGCTGGTTTATTGCTGATAAATCTGGAGCCGGTGAGCGTGGGTCTCGCG
GTATCATTGCAGCACTGGGGCCAGATGGTAAGCCCTCCCGTATCGTAGTTATCTACACGACGGGGAGTCA
GGCAACTATGGATGAACGAAATAGACAGATCGCTGAGATAGGTGCCTCACTGATTAAGCATTGGTAACTG
TCAGACCAAGTTTACTCATATATACTTTAGATTGATTTAAAACTTCATTTTTAATTTAAAAGGATCTAGG
TGAAGATCCTTTTTGATAATCTCATGACCAAAATCCCTTAACGTGAGTTTTCGTTCCACTGAGCGTCAGA
CCCCGTAGAAAAGATCAAAGGATCTTCTTGAGATCCTTTTTTTCTGCGCGTAATCTGCTGCTTGCAAACA
AAAAAACCACCGCTACCAGCGGTGGTTTGTTTGCCGGATCAAGAGCTACCAACTCTTTTTCCGAAGGTAA
CTGGCTTCAGCAGAGCGCAGATACCAAATACTGTTCTTCTAGTGTAGCCGTAGTTAGGCCACCACTTCAA
GAACTCTGTAGCACCGCCTACATACCTCGCTCTGCTAATCCTGTTACCAGTGGCTGCTGCCAGTGGCGAT
AAGTCGTGTCTTACCGGGTTGGACTCAAGACGATAGTTACCGGATAAGGCGCAGCGGTCGGGCTGAACGG
GGGGTTCGTGCACACAGCCCAGCTTGGAGCGAACGACCTACACCGAACTGAGATACCTACAGCGTGAGCT
ATGAGAAAGCGCCACGCTTCCCGAAGGGAGAAAGGCGGACAGGTATCCGGTAAGCGGCAGGGTCGGAACA
GGAGAGCGCACGAGGGAGCTTCCAGGGGGAAACGCCTGGTATCTTTATAGTCCTGTCGGGTTTCGCCACC
TCTGACTTGAGCGTCGATTTTTGTGATGCTCGTCAGGGGGGCGGAGCCTATGGAAAAACGCCAGCAACGC
GGCCTTTTTACGGTTCCTGGCCTTTTGCTGGCCTTTTGCTCACATGTTCTTTCCTGCGTTATCCCCTGAT
TCTGTGGATAACCGTATTACCGCCTTTGAGTGAGCTGATACCGCTCGCCGCAGCCGAACGACCGAGCGCA
GCGAGTCAGTGAGCGAGGAAGCGGAAGAGCGCCCAATACGCAAACCGCCTCTCCCCGCGCGTTGGCCGAT
TCATTAATGCAGCTGGCACGACAGGTTTCCCGACTGGAAAGCGGGCAGTGAGCGCAACGCAATTAATGTG
AGTTAGCTCACTCATTAGGCACCCCAGGCTTTACACTTTATGCTTCCGGCTCGTATGTTGTGTGGAATTG
TGAGCGGATAACAATTTCACACAGGAAACAGCTATGACCATGATTACGCCAAGCGCGCAATTAACCCTCA
CTAAAGGGAACAAAAGCTGGAGCTGCAAGCTTAATGTAGTCTTATGCAATACTCTTGTAGTCTTGCAACA
TGGTAACGATGAGTTAGCAACATGCCTTACAAGGAGAGAAAAAGCACCGTGCATGCCGATTGGTGGAAGT
AAGGTGGTACGATCGTGCCTTATTAGGAAGGCAACAGACGGGTCTGACATGGATTGGACGAACCACTGAA
TTGCCGCATTGCAGAGATATTGTATTTAAGTGCCTAGCTCGATACATAAACGGGTCTCTCTGGTTAGACC
AGATCTGAGCCTGGGAGCTCTCTGGCTAACTAGGGAACCCACTGCTTAAGCCTCAATAAAGCTTGCCTTG
AGTGCTTCAAGTAGTGTGTGCCCGTCTGTTGTGTGACTCTGGTAACTAGAGATCCCTCAGACCCTTTTAG
TCAGTGTGGAAAATCTCTAGCAGTGGCGCCCGAACAGGGACTTGAAAGCGAAAGGGAAACCAGAGGAGCT
CTCTCGACGCAGGACTCGGCTTGCTGAAGCGCGCACGGCAAGAGGCGAGGGGCGGCGACTGGTGAGTACG
CCAAAAATTTTGACTAGCGGAGGCTAGAAGGAGAGAGATGGGTGCGAGAGCGTCAGTATTAAGCGGGGGA
GAATTAGATCGCGATGGGAAAAAATTCGGTTAAGGCCAGGGGGAAAGAAAAAATATAAATTAAAACATAT
AGTATGGGCAAGCAGGGAGCTAGAACGATTCGCAGTTAATCCTGGCCTGTTAGAAACATCAGAAGGCTGT
AGACAAATACTGGGACAGCTACAACCATCCCTTCAGACAGGATCAGAAGAACTTAGATCATTATATAATA
CAGTAGCAACCCTCTATTGTGTGCATCAAAGGATAGAGATAAAAGACACCAAGGAAGCTTTAGACAAGAT
AGAGGAAGAGCAAAACAAAAGTAAGACCACCGCACAGCAAGCGGCCGCTGATCTTCAGACCTGGAGGAGG
AGATATGAGGGACAATTGGAGAAGTGAATTATATAAATATAAAGTAGTAAAAATTGAACCATTAGGAGTA
GCACCCACCAAGGCAAAGAGAAGAGTGGTGCAGAGAGAAAAAAGAGCAGTGGGAATAGGAGCTTTGTTCC
TTGGGTTCTTGGGAGCAGCAGGAAGCACTATGGGCGCAGCGTCAATGACGCTGACGGTACAGGCCAGACA
ATTATTGTCTGGTATAGTGCAGCAGCAGAACAATTTGCTGAGGGCTATTGAGGCGCAACAGCATCTGTTG
CAACTCACAGTCTGGGGCATCAAGCAGCTCCAGGCAAGAATCCTGGCTGTGGAAAGATACCTAAAGGATC
AACAGCTCCTGGGGATTTGGGGTTGCTCTGGAAAACTCATTTGCACCACTGCTGTGCCTTGGAATGCTAG
TTGGAGTAATAAATCTCTGGAACAGATTTGGAATCACACGACCTGGATGGAGTGGGACAGAGAAATTAAC
AATTACACAAGCTTAATACACTCCTTAATTGAAGAATCGCAAAACCAGCAAGAAAAGAATGAACAAGAAT
TATTGGAATTAGATAAATGGGCAAGTTTGTGGAATTGGTTTAACATAACAAATTGGCTGTGGTATATAAA
ATTATTCATAATGATAGTAGGAGGCTTGGTAGGTTTAAGAATAGTTTTTGCTGTACTTTCTATAGTGAAT
AGAGTTAGGCAGGGATATTCACCATTATCGTTTCAGACCCACCTCCCAACCCCGAGGGGACCCAGAGAGG
GCCTATTTCCCATGATTCCTTCATATTTGCATATACGATACAAGGCTGTTAGAGAGATAATTAGAATTAA
TTTGACTGTAAACACAAAGATATTAGTACAAAATACGTGACGTAGAAAGTAATAATTTCTTGGGTAGTTT
GCAGTTTTAAAATTATGTTTTAAAATGGACTATCATATGCTTACCGTAACTTGAAAGTATTTCGATTTCT
TGGCTTTATATATCTTGTGGAAAGGACGAAACACCGCGCCGCCTTAAAACTCCCTGGTTTTAGAGCTAGA
AATAGCAAGTTAAAATAAGGCTAGTCCGTTATCAACTTGAAAAAGTGGCACCGAGTCGGTGCTTTTTTAA
GCTTGGCGTAACTAGATCTTGAGACAAATGGCAGTATTCATCCACAATTTTAAAAGAAAAGGGGGGATTG
GGGGGTACAGTGCAGGGGAAAGAATAGTAGACATAATAGCAACAGACATACAAACTAAAGAATTACAAAA
ACAAATTACAAAAATTCAAAATTTTCGGGTTTATTACAGGGACAGCAGAGATCCACTTTGGCGCCGGCTC
GAGGGGG
