>Addgene plasmid #76855 | ITPKA gRNA (BRDN0001147920) | depositor partial sequence | sequence record 144315 | Target Sequence
CGCCGCCTTAAAACTCCCTG
