>Addgene plasmid #76855 | ITPKA gRNA (BRDN0001147920) | addgene partial sequence | sequence record 186637 | hU6-F
GAAAGTAATAATTTCTTGGGTAGTTTGCAGTTTTAAAATTATGTTTTAAAATGGACTATCATATGCTTAC
CGTAACTTGAAAGTATTTCGATTTCTTGGCTTTATATATCTTGTGGAAAGGACGAAACACCGCGCCGCCT
TAAAACTCCCTGGTTTTAGAGCTAGAAATAGCAAGTTAAAATAAGGCTAGTCCGTTATCAACTTGAAAAA
GTGGCACCGAGTCGGTGCTTTTTTAAGCTTGGCGTAACTAGATCTTGAGACAAATGGCAGTATTCATCCA
CAATTTTAAAAGAAAAGGGGGGATTGGGGGGTACAGTGCAGGGGAAAGAATAGTAGACATAATAGCAACA
GACATACAAACTAAAGAATTACAAAAACAAATTACAAAAATTCAAAATTTTCGGGTTTATTACAGGGACA
GCAGAGATCCACTTTGGCGCCGGCTCGAGGGGGCCCGGGTGCAAAGATGGATAAAGTTTTAAACAGAGAG
GAATCTTTGCAGCTAATGGACCTTCTAGGTCTTGAAAGGAGTGGGAATTGGCTCCGGTGCCCGTCAGTGG
GCAGAGCGCA
